LOCUS       Exported 5684 bp ds-DNA circular SYN 12-MAY-2021
DEFINITION  AAV expression of jRGECO1a, a red fluorescent calcium sensor
            protein, from the Synapsin promoter.
ACCESSION   .
VERSION     .
KEYWORDS    pAAV.Syn.NES-jRGECO1a.WPRE.SV40
SOURCE      synthetic DNA construct
  ORGANISM  synthetic DNA construct
REFERENCE   1 (bases 1 to 5684)
  AUTHORS   Dana H, Mohar B, Sun Y, Narayan S, Gordus A, Hasseman JP, Tsegaye G,
            Holt GT, Hu A, Walpita D, Patel R, Macklin JJ, Bargmann CI, Ahrens
            MB, Schreiter ER, Jayaraman V, Looger LL, Svoboda K, Kim DS
  TITLE     Sensitive red protein calcium indicators for imaging neural
            activity.
  JOURNAL   Elife. 2016 Mar 24;5. pii: e12727. doi: 10.7554/eLife.12727.
  PUBMED    27011354
REFERENCE   2 (bases 1 to 5684)
  AUTHORS   .
  TITLE     Direct Submission
  JOURNAL   Exported May 12, 2021 from SnapGene Server 1.1.58
            http://www.snapgene.com
FEATURES             Location/Qualifiers
     source          1..5684
                     /organism="synthetic DNA construct"
                     /mol_type="other DNA"
     CDS             354..371
                     /codon_start=1
                     /product="6xHis affinity tag"
                     /label=6xHis
                     /translation="HHHHHH"
     CDS             375..407
                     /codon_start=1
                     /product="leader peptide from bacteriophage T7 gene 10"
                     /label=T7 tag (gene 10 leader)
                     /note="promotes efficient translation in E. coli"
                     /translation="MASMTGGQQMG"
     CDS             411..434
                     /codon_start=1
                     /product="Xpress(TM) epitope tag, including an enterokinase
                     recognition and cleavage site"
                     /label=Xpress(TM) tag
                     /translation="DLYDDDDK"
     CDS             462..518
                     /codon_start=1
                     /product="calmodulin-binding peptide from avian smooth
                     muscle myosin light chain kinase"
                     /label=calmodulin-binding peptide
                     /translation="RRKWNKAGHAVRAIGRLSS"
     primer_bind     1214..1233
                     /label=mCherry-F
                     /note="mCherry, forward primer"
     misc_feature    1713..2301
                     /label=WPRE
                     /note="woodchuck hepatitis virus posttranscriptional
                     regulatory element"
     primer_bind     complement(1766..1786)
                     /label=WPRE-R
                     /note="WPRE, reverse primer"
     CDS             complement(2184..2195)
                     /codon_start=1
                     /product="Factor Xa recognition and cleavage site"
                     /label=Factor Xa site
                     /translation="IEGR"
     primer_bind     complement(2304..2320)
                     /label=KS primer
                     /note="common sequencing primer, one of multiple similar
                     variants"
     primer_bind     complement(2305..2321)
                     /label=pBluescriptKS
                     /note="For pBluescript vector"
     polyA_signal    2350..2471
                     /label=SV40 poly(A) signal
                     /note="SV40 polyadenylation signal"
     primer_bind     complement(2361..2380)
                     /label=EBV-rev
                     /note="SV40 polyA terminator, reverse primer"
     primer_bind     2415..2434
                     /label=SV40pA-R
                     /note="SV40 polyA, reverse primer"
     repeat_region   2633..2762
                     /label=AAV2 ITR
     primer_bind     complement(2828..2845)
                     /label=L4440
                     /note="L4440 vector, forward primer"
     rep_origin      complement(2999..3587)
                     /direction=LEFT
                     /label=ori
                     /note="high-copy-number ColE1/pMB1/pBR322/pUC origin of
                     replication"
     primer_bind     complement(3079..3098)
                     /label=pBR322ori-F
                     /note="pBR322 origin, forward primer"
     CDS             complement(3758..4618)
                     /codon_start=1
                     /gene="bla"
                     /product="beta-lactamase"
                     /label=AmpR
                     /note="confers resistance to ampicillin, carbenicillin, and
                     related antibiotics"
                     /translation="MSIQHFRVALIPFFAAFCLPVFAHPETLVKVKDAEDQLGARVGYI
                     ELDLNSGKILESFRPEERFPMMSTFKVLLCGAVLSRIDAGQEQLGRRIHYSQNDLVEYS
                     PVTEKHLTDGMTVRELCSAAITMSDNTAANLLLTTIGGPKELTAFLHNMGDHVTRLDRW
                     EPELNEAIPNDERDTTMPVAMATTLRKLLTGELLTLASRQQLIDWMEADKVAGPLLRSA
                     LPAGWFIADKSGAGERGSRGIIAALGPDGKPSRIVVIYTTGSQATMDERNRQIAEIGAS
                     LIKHW"
     primer_bind     4381..4400
                     /label=Amp-R
                     /note="Ampicillin resistance gene, reverse primer"
     promoter        complement(4619..4723)
                     /gene="bla"
                     /label=AmpR promoter
     rep_origin      complement(4749..5204)
                     /direction=LEFT
                     /label=f1 ori
                     /note="f1 bacteriophage origin of replication; arrow
                     indicates direction of (+) strand synthesis"
     primer_bind     complement(4886..4907)
                     /label=F1ori-F
                     /note="F1 origin, forward primer"
     primer_bind     5098..5117
                     /label=F1ori-R
                     /note="F1 origin, reverse primer"
     repeat_region   5276..5405
                     /label=AAV2 ITR
     promoter        5487..250
                     /label=hSyn promoter
                     /note="human synapsin I promoter; confers neuron-specific
                     expression (Kugler et al., 2003)"
ORIGIN
        1 gcctggcggc gcgcgccacc gccgcctcag cactgaaggc gcgctgacgt cactcgccgg
       61 tcccccgcaa actccccttc ccggccacct tggtcgcgtc cgcgccgccg ccggcccagc
      121 cggaccgcac cacgcgaggc gcgagatagg ggggcacggg cgcgaccatc tgcgctgcgg
      181 cgccggcgac tcagcgctgc ctcagtctgc ggtgggcagc ggaggagtcg tgtcgtgcct
      241 gagagcgcag tcgaattcaa gctgctagca aggatccacc cgccaccatg ctgcagaacg
      301 agcttgctct taagttggct ggacttgata ttaacaagac tggaggaggt tctcatcatc
      361 atcatcatca tggtatggct agcatgactg gtggacagca aatgggtcgg gatctgtacg
      421 acgatgacga taaggatctc gcaacaatgg tcgactcatc acgtcgtaag tggaataagg
      481 caggtcacgc agtcagagct ataggtcggc tgagctcacc cgtggtttcc gagcggatgt
      541 accccgagga cggcgccctg aagagcgaga tcaagaaggg gctgaggctg aaggacggcg
      601 gccactacgc cgccgaggtc aagaccacct acaaggccaa gaagcccgtg cagctgcccg
      661 gcgcctacat cgtggacatc aagttggaca tcgtgtccca caacgaggac tacaccatcg
      721 tggaacagtg cgaacgcgcc gagggccgcc actccaccgg cggcatggac gagctgtaca
      781 agggaggtac aggcgggagt ctggtgagca agggcgagga ggataacatg gccatcatca
      841 aggagttcat gcgcttcaag gtgcacatgg agggctccgt gaacggccac gagttcgaga
      901 tcgagggcga gggcgagggc cgcccctacg aggcctttca gaccgctaag ctgaaggtga
      961 ccaagggtgg ccccctgccc ttcgcctggg acatcctgtc ccctcagttc atgtacggct
     1021 ccaaggccta cattaagcac ccagccgaca tccccgacta cttcaagctg tccttccccg
     1081 agggcttcag gtgggagcgc gtgatgaact tcgaggacgg cggcattatt cacgtgaacc
     1141 aggactcctc cctgcaggac ggcgtattca tctacaaggt gaagctgcgc ggcaccaact
     1201 tcccccccga cggccccgta atgcagaaga agaccatggg ctgggaggct acgcgtgacg
     1261 acctgactga agagcagatc gcagaattta aagaggcttt ctccctattt gacaaggacg
     1321 gggatgggac gataacaacc aaggagcttg ggacggtgtt ccgatcgctg gggcagaacc
     1381 ccacagaagc agagctgcag gacatgatca atgaagtaga tgccgacggt gacggcacat
     1441 tcgacttccc tgagttcctg acgatgatgg caagaaaaat gaatgacaca gacagtgaag
     1501 aggaaattcg cgaagcgttc cgcgtgtttg ataaggacgg caatggctac atcggcgcag
     1561 cagagcttcg ccacgtgatg acagaccttg gagagaagtt aacagatgag gaggttgatg
     1621 aaatgatcag ggtagcagac atcgatgggg atggtcaggt aaactacgaa gagtttgtac
     1681 aaatgatgac agcgaagtga aagcttatcg ataatcaacc tctggattac aaaatttgtg
     1741 aaagattgac tggtattctt aactatgttg ctccttttac gctatgtgga tacgctgctt
     1801 taatgccttt gtatcatgct attgcttccc gtatggcttt cattttctcc tccttgtata
     1861 aatcctggtt gctgtctctt tatgaggagt tgtggcccgt tgtcaggcaa cgtggcgtgg
     1921 tgtgcactgt gtttgctgac gcaaccccca ctggttgggg cattgccacc acctgtcagc
     1981 tcctttccgg gactttcgct ttccccctcc ctattgccac ggcggaactc atcgccgcct
     2041 gccttgcccg ctgctggaca ggggctcggc tgttgggcac tgacaattcc gtggtgttgt
     2101 cggggaaatc atcgtccttt ccttggctgc tcgcctgtgt tgccacctgg attctgcgcg
     2161 ggacgtcctt ctgctacgtc ccttcggccc tcaatccagc ggaccttcct tcccgcggcc
     2221 tgctgccggc tctgcggcct cttccgcgtc ttcgccttcg ccctcagacg agtcggatct
     2281 ccctttgggc cgcctccccg catcgatacc gtcgacctcg acccgggcgg ccgcttcgag
     2341 cagacatgat aagatacatt gatgagtttg gacaaaccac aactagaatg cagtgaaaaa
     2401 aatgctttat ttgtgaaatt tgtgatgcta ttgctttatt tgtaaccatt ataagctgca
     2461 ataaacaagt taacaacaac aattgcattc attttatgtt tcaggttcag ggggagatgt
     2521 gggaggtttt ttaaagcaag taaaacctct acaaatgtgg taaaatcgat aaggatcttc
     2581 ctagagcatg gctacgtaga taagtagcat ggcgggttaa tcattaacta caaggaaccc
     2641 ctagtgatgg agttggccac tccctctctg cgcgctcgct cgctcactga ggccgggcga
     2701 ccaaaggtcg cccgacgccc gggctttgcc cgggcggcct cagtgagcga gcgagcgcgc
     2761 agctgcatta atgaatcggc caacgcgcgg ggagaggcgg tttgcgtatt gggcgctctt
     2821 ccgcttcctc gctcactgac tcgctgcgct cggtcgttcg gctgcggcga gcggtatcag
     2881 ctcactcaaa ggcggtaata cggttatcca cagaatcagg ggataacgca ggaaagaaca
     2941 tgtgagcaaa aggccagcaa aaggccagga accgtaaaaa ggccgcgttg ctggcgtttt
     3001 tccataggct ccgcccccct gacgagcatc acaaaaatcg acgctcaagt cagaggtggc
     3061 gaaacccgac aggactataa agataccagg cgtttccccc tggaagctcc ctcgtgcgct
     3121 ctcctgttcc gaccctgccg cttaccggat acctgtccgc ctttctccct tcgggaagcg
     3181 tggcgctttc tcatagctca cgctgtaggt atctcagttc ggtgtaggtc gttcgctcca
     3241 agctgggctg tgtgcacgaa ccccccgttc agcccgaccg ctgcgcctta tccggtaact
     3301 atcgtcttga gtccaacccg gtaagacacg acttatcgcc actggcagca gccactggta
     3361 acaggattag cagagcgagg tatgtaggcg gtgctacaga gttcttgaag tggtggccta
     3421 actacggcta cactagaaga acagtatttg gtatctgcgc tctgctgaag ccagttacct
     3481 tcggaaaaag agttggtagc tcttgatccg gcaaacaaac caccgctggt agcggtggtt
     3541 tttttgtttg caagcagcag attacgcgca gaaaaaaagg atctcaagaa gatcctttga
     3601 tcttttctac ggggtctgac gctcagtgga acgaaaactc acgttaaggg attttggtca
     3661 tgagattatc aaaaaggatc ttcacctaga tccttttaaa ttaaaaatga agttttaaat
     3721 caatctaaag tatatatgag taaacttggt ctgacagtta ccaatgctta atcagtgagg
     3781 cacctatctc agcgatctgt ctatttcgtt catccatagt tgcctgactc cccgtcgtgt
     3841 agataactac gatacgggag ggcttaccat ctggccccag tgctgcaatg ataccgcgag
     3901 acccacgctc accggctcca gatttatcag caataaacca gccagccgga agggccgagc
     3961 gcagaagtgg tcctgcaact ttatccgcct ccatccagtc tattaattgt tgccgggaag
     4021 ctagagtaag tagttcgcca gttaatagtt tgcgcaacgt tgttgccatt gctacaggca
     4081 tcgtggtgtc acgctcgtcg tttggtatgg cttcattcag ctccggttcc caacgatcaa
     4141 ggcgagttac atgatccccc atgttgtgca aaaaagcggt tagctccttc ggtcctccga
     4201 tcgttgtcag aagtaagttg gccgcagtgt tatcactcat ggttatggca gcactgcata
     4261 attctcttac tgtcatgcca tccgtaagat gcttttctgt gactggtgag tactcaacca
     4321 agtcattctg agaatagtgt atgcggcgac cgagttgctc ttgcccggcg tcaatacggg
     4381 ataataccgc gccacatagc agaactttaa aagtgctcat cattggaaaa cgttcttcgg
     4441 ggcgaaaact ctcaaggatc ttaccgctgt tgagatccag ttcgatgtaa cccactcgtg
     4501 cacccaactg atcttcagca tcttttactt tcaccagcgt ttctgggtga gcaaaaacag
     4561 gaaggcaaaa tgccgcaaaa aagggaataa gggcgacacg gaaatgttga atactcatac
     4621 tcttcctttt tcaatattat tgaagcattt atcagggtta ttgtctcatg agcggataca
     4681 tatttgaatg tatttagaaa aataaacaaa taggggttcc gcgcacattt ccccgaaaag
     4741 tgccacctaa attgtaagcg ttaatatttt gttaaaattc gcgttaaatt tttgttaaat
     4801 cagctcattt tttaaccaat aggccgaaat cggcaaaatc ccttataaat caaaagaata
     4861 gaccgagata gggttgagtg ttgttccagt ttggaacaag agtccactat taaagaacgt
     4921 ggactccaac gtcaaaggnn nnnnnnnnnn nnnnnnnnnn nnnnnnnnnn nnnnnnnnnn
     4981 nnnnnnntnn nnnnnnnnnn nnnnnnnnnn nnnnnnnnnn nnnnnnnnnn nnnnnnnnnn
     5041 nnnnnnnnnn nnnnnnnnnn nnnnnnnnnn nnnnnnnnng nnnnnnnnnn nnnnnnnnnn
     5101 nnnnnnnnnn nnnnnnnnnn nnnnnnnnnn nnnnnnnnnn nnnnnnnnnn nnnnnnnnnn
     5161 nnnnnnnnnn nnnnnnnnnn nnnnnnnnnn nnnnnnnnnn nnnncccatt cgccattcag
     5221 gctgcgcaac tgttgggaag ggcgatcggt gcgggcctct tcgctattac gccagctgcg
     5281 cgctcgctcg ctcactgagg ccgcccgggc aaagcccggg cgtcgggcga cctttggtcg
     5341 cccggcctca gtgagcgagc gagcgcgcag agagggagtg gccaactcca tcactagggg
     5401 ttccttgtag ttaatgatta acccgccatg ctacttatct acgtagccat gctctaggaa
     5461 gatctctgca gagggccctg cgtatgagtg caagtgggtt ttaggaccag gatgaggcgg
     5521 ggtgggggtg cctacctgac gaccgacccc gacccactgg acaagcaccc aacccccatt
     5581 ccccaaattg cgcatcccct atcagagagg gggaggggaa acaggatgcg gcgaggcgcg
     5641 tgcgcactgc cagcttcagc accgcggaca gtgccttcgc cccc
//
