[The description below was written by a language model from this plasmid's Addgene catalogue record and the feature table of its GenBank file.]
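Description:
pAAV.Syn.NES-jRGECO1a.WPRE.SV40 is a 5,684 bp AAV transfer plasmid built on a pAAV backbone for expressing the red fluorescent calcium indicator jRGECO1a in neurons. It is propagated in E. coli through a high-copy ColE1/pUC-type origin and selected with ampicillin via the bla gene. An f1 phage origin is also present in the backbone. Two AAV2 inverted terminal repeats flank the expression cassette. They define the segment that is replicated and packaged into recombinant AAV particles when rep, cap and helper functions are supplied in trans. ITRs are prone to recombination in bacteria, and the record accordingly specifies a recombination-deficient growth strain and warns of recombined backbones.

Between the ITRs, the human synapsin I promoter drives neuron-restricted transcription of the synthetic sensor (also recorded as R-GECO1.0 variant 1670). The annotated features at the start of the open reading frame are a 6xHis tag, the T7 gene 10 leader and an Xpress epitope, followed by the calmodulin-binding peptide from smooth muscle myosin light chain kinase. That peptide is the element that interacts with calmodulin on calcium binding to modulate fluorescence in sensors of this family. The remainder of the coding region is not annotated in the feature table, apart from an mCherry-type primer site, and neither is the nuclear export signal implied by "NES" in the name. Downstream, a WPRE enhances transcript stability and expression, and an SV40 polyadenylation signal terminates the message. The short Factor Xa site annotated on the reverse strand within the WPRE is likely a chance sequence match.

The construct is used to produce AAV for imaging neural activity through red-shifted calcium signals. The record lists viral preparations in the AAV1, AAV9, retrograde and PHP.eB serotypes.
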