Addgene plasmid #100854: pAAV.Syn.NES-jRGECO1a.WPRE.SV40
Purpose: AAV expression of jRGECO1a, a red fluorescent calcium sensor protein, from the Synapsin promoter
Depositing lab: Douglas Kim & GENIE Project. Depositing organization: HHMI, Janelia Research Campus. Publication: Sensitive red protein calcium indicators for imaging neural activity. Dana H, Mohar B, Sun Y, Narayan S, Gordus A, Hasseman JP, Tsegaye G, Holt GT, Hu A, Walpita D, Patel R, Macklin JJ, Bargmann CI, Ahrens MB, Schreiter ER, Jayaraman V, Looger LL, Svoboda K, Kim DS. eLife. 2016 Mar 24;5. pii: e12727. doi: 10.7554/eLife.12727. PubMed 27011354.
Backbone
  Vector backbone: pAAV
  Vector type: Mammalian Expression, AAV
Growth in bacteria
  Bacterial resistance: Ampicillin, 100 μg/mL
  Growth temperature: 37°C
  Growth strain: NEB Stable
  Growth instructions: Test 2-3 colonies to help select the full length plasmid and avoid picking the recombined backbone.
  Copy number: Unknown
Gene/Insert
  Gene/Insert name: jRGECO1a (alt name: R-GECO1.0 variant 1670)
  Species: Synthetic
  Promoter: Synapsin
  Cloning method: Unknown
  Sequencing primers: 5′ unknown
Terms and licenses: Academic/Nonprofit Terms; Industry Terms: Not Available to Industry
Depositor comments: This plasmid was previously available as pAAV.Syn.NES-jRGECO1a.WPRE.SV40(p3849) from the Penn Vector Core. This plasmid was created as part of the GENIE project at Janelia Research Campus.
How to cite: pAAV.Syn.NES-jRGECO1a.WPRE.SV40 was a gift from Douglas Kim & GENIE Project (Addgene plasmid # 100854 ; http://n2t.net/addgene:100854 ; RRID:Addgene_100854) For viral preps, please replace (Addgene plasmid # 100854) in the above sentence with: (Addgene viral prep # 100854-AAV1), (Addgene viral prep # 100854-AAV9), (Addgene viral prep # 100854-AAVrg), or (Addgene viral prep # 100854-PHPeB)
